Addgene plasmid #66781: pCZGY 1703 tomm-20N::miniSOG(426Cys) in pENTR[1-2]
Purpose: Gly426 of miniSOG was mutated to 426Cys in tomm-20N::miniSOG
Depositing lab: Yishi Jin. Depositing organization: University of California, San Diego (UCSD). Publication: Photo-inducible cell ablation in Caenorhabditis elegans using the genetically encoded singlet oxygen generating protein miniSOG. Qi YB, Garren EJ, Shu X, Tsien RY, Jin Y. Proc Natl Acad Sci U S A. 2012 May 8;109(19):7499-504. doi: 10.1073/pnas.1204096109. Epub 2012 Apr 24. PubMed 22532663.
Backbone
  Vector backbone: pENTR[1-2]
  Backbone size w/o insert (bp): 2534
  Total vector size (bp): 3045
  Vector type: Worm Expression
Growth in bacteria
  Bacterial resistance: Kanamycin, 50 μg/mL
  Growth temperature: 37°C
  Growth strain: DH5alpha
  Copy number: Unknown
Gene/Insert
  Gene/Insert name: miniSOG
  Species: Synthetic
  Insert size (bp): 511
  Mutation: G426C
  Tag / fusion protein: tomm-20 (N terminal 55 aa) (N terminal on insert)
  Cloning method: Gateway Cloning
  Sequencing primers: 5′ M13F; 3′ M13R
Terms and licenses: Academic/Nonprofit Terms; Industry Terms: Not Available to Industry
Depositor comments: 426C of miniSOG supposedly cannot release singlet oxygen, see Shu et al, 2011 (PMID 21483721)
How to cite: pCZGY 1703 tomm-20N::miniSOG(426Cys) in pENTR[1-2] was a gift from Yishi Jin (Addgene plasmid # 66781 ; http://n2t.net/addgene:66781 ; RRID:Addgene_66781)
