[The description below was written by a language model from this plasmid's Addgene catalogue record and pLannotate feature annotations shown in this document.]
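Description:
pCZGY 1703 tomm-20N::miniSOG(426Cys) in pENTR[1-2] is a small (about 3.0 kb) Gateway entry clone catalogued as a worm expression construct. It is propagated in E. coli through a high-copy ColE1/pUC-type origin and selected with kanamycin via an aph(3')-Ia KanR gene. The backbone also carries rrnB T1 and T2 transcription terminators upstream of the cloning region, which insulate the insert from read-through transcription. A T7 promoter lies just outside attL2, and there are short residual lacI and lacZα fragments.

The payload sits between attL1 and attL2, so it can be moved by an LR recombination reaction into any attR-containing destination vector. It is a single fusion open reading frame. The N-terminal 55 amino acids of C. elegans TOMM-20, a mitochondrial outer membrane import receptor component, are joined to miniSOG, a small flavin-binding fluorescent protein derived from Arabidopsis thaliana that generates singlet oxygen when illuminated. In this version, residue 426 of miniSOG has been changed from glycine to cysteine. According to the depositor, this change is expected to prevent singlet oxygen release.

No eukaryotic promoter or 3′ UTR is annotated in the entry clone, so expression in worms depends on the regulatory elements of the chosen destination vector. Given the associated work on photo-inducible cell ablation in C. elegans, the construct most plausibly serves as a photo-inactive, mitochondrially targeted control for the active tomm-20N::miniSOG fusion, although the record does not state this use explicitly.
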