Features (pLannotate 1.2.2; 11 found; start..end, strand, type, name):
     18..188     +  CDS            tomm-20 (fragment): TOM20_CAEEL - Experimental evidence at protein level: Swiss-Prot protein existence level 1. Central component of the receptor complex responsible for the recognition and translocation of cytosolically synthesized mitochondrial preproteins (By similarity). Together with tomm-22 functions as the transit peptide receptor at the surface of the mitochondrion outer membrane and facilitates the movement of preproteins into the translocation pore (PubMed:21264209). From Caenorhabditis elegans.
    189..503     +  CDS            miniSOG: miniSOG is a basic (constitutively fluorescent) cyan fluorescent protein published in 2011, derived from Arabidopsis thaliana. It requires the cofactor flavin for fluorescence.
    519..618     -  protein_bind   attL2: mutant version of attL; recombination site for the Gateway® LR reaction LR Clonase™
    636..654     -  promoter       T7 promoter: promoter for bacteriophage T7 RNA polymerase
    788..1597    +  CDS            KanR: aminoglycoside phosphotransferase; aph(3')-Ia; confers resistance to kanamycin in bacteria or G418 (Geneticin®) in eukaryotes
   1744..2332    +  rep_origin     ori: high-copy-number ColE1/pMB1/pBR322/pUC origin of replication
   2515..2607    +  CDS            lacI (fragment): lac repressor; lacI; The lac repressor binds to the lac operator to inhibit transcription in E. coli. This inhibition can be relieved by adding lactose or isopropyl-β-D-thiogalactopyranoside (IPTG).
   2662..2689    -  terminator     rrnB T2 terminator: transcription terminator T2 from the E. coli rrnB gene
   2821..2864    +  terminator     rrnB T1 terminator: Escherichia coli rrnB; transcription terminator T1 from the E. coli rrnB gene
   2911..2947    -  CDS            lacZα (fragment): LacZα fragment of β-galactosidase; lacZ fragment
   2963..17      +  protein_bind   attL1 (across the origin): mutant version of attL; recombination site for the Gateway® LR reaction LR Clonase™
>Addgene plasmid #66781 | pCZGY 1703 tomm-20N::miniSOG(426Cys) in pENTR[1-2] | depositor full sequence | sequence record 121646 | pCZGY 1703 tomm-20N::miniSOG(426Cys) in pENTR[1-2] sequence 3045 bps
GTACAAAAAAGCAGGCTATGTCGGACACAATTCTTGGTTTCAACAAATCAAACGTCGTTTTGGCTGCTGG
AATTGCTGGAGCCGCTTTCCTCGGCTACTGCATTTACTTCGATCATAAGAGAATCAACGCTCCAGACTAC
AAGGACAAGATTAGGCAAAAGAGACGTGCCCAGGCTGGAGCATCCGGAGAGAAAAGTTTCGTGATAACTG
ATCCACGGCTGCCAGACAATCCCATCATCTTCGCATCCGATGGCTTCCTGGAGCTGACCGAGTATTCCAG
AGAGGAGATCCTGGGCCGCAATTGCCGCTTTCTGCAGGGACCAGAGACAGACCAGGCCACAGTGCAGAAG
ATTCGCGATGCCATTAGAGATCAGCGCGAGATTACCGTGCAGCTGATAAACTACACAAAAAGCGGGAAGA
AATTCTGGAACCTCCTGCACCTCCAGCCCATGAGGGACCAGAAGGGTGAGCTCCAGTATTTCATCGGAGT
GCAGCTGGATGGAGGATCTTCCGGATAAACCCAGCTTTCTTGTACAAAGTTGGCATTATAAGAAAGCATT
GCTTATCAATTTGTTGCAACGAACAGGTCACTATCAGTCAAAATAAAATCATTATTTGCCATCCAGCTGA
TATCCCCTATAGTGAGTCGTATTACATGGTCATAGCTGTTTCCTGGCAGCTCTGGCCCGTGTCTCAAAAT
CTCTGATGTTACATTGCACAAGATAAAAATATATCATCATGAACAATAAAACTGTCTGCTTACATAAACA
GTAATACAAGGGGTGTTATGAGCCATATTCAACGGGAAACGTCGAGGCCGCGATTAAATTCCAACATGGA
TGCTGATTTATATGGGTATAAATGGGCTCGCGATAATGTCGGGCAATCAGGTGCGACAATCTATCGCTTG
TATGGGAAGCCCGATGCGCCAGAGTTGTTTCTGAAACATGGCAAAGGTAGCGTTGCCAATGATGTTACAG
ATGAGATGGTCAGACTAAACTGGCTGACGGAATTTATGCCTCTTCCGACCATCAAGCATTTTATCCGTAC
TCCTGATGATGCATGGTTACTCACCACTGCGATCCCCGGAAAAACAGCATTCCAGGTATTAGAAGAATAT
CCTGATTCAGGTGAAAATATTGTTGATGCGCTGGCAGTGTTCCTGCGCCGGTTGCATTCGATTCCTGTTT
GTAATTGTCCTTTTAACAGCGATCGCGTATTTCGTCTCGCTCAGGCGCAATCACGAATGAATAACGGTTT
GGTTGATGCGAGTGATTTTGATGACGAGCGTAATGGCTGGCCTGTTGAACAAGTCTGGAAAGAAATGCAT
AAACTTTTGCCATTCTCACCGGATTCAGTCGTCACTCATGGTGATTTCTCACTTGATAACCTTATTTTTG
ACGAGGGGAAATTAATAGGTTGTATTGATGTTGGACGAGTCGGAATCGCAGACCGATACCAGGATCTTGC
CATCCTATGGAACTGCCTCGGTGAGTTTTCTCCTTCATTACAGAAACGGCTTTTTCAAAAATATGGTATT
GATAATCCTGATATGAATAAATTGCAGTTTCATTTGATGCTCGATGAGTTTTTCTAATCAGAATTGGTTA
ATTGGTTGTAACACTGGCAGAGCATTACGCTGACTTGACGGGACGGCGCAAGCTCATGACCAAAATCCCT
TAACGTGAGTTACGCGTCGTTCCACTGAGCGTCAGACCCCGTAGAAAAGATCAAAGGATCTTCTTGAGAT
CCTTTTTTTCTGCGCGTAATCTGCTGCTTGCAAACAAAAAAACCACCGCTACCAGCGGTGGTTTGTTTGC
CGGATCAAGAGCTACCAACTCTTTTTCCGAAGGTAACTGGCTTCAGCAGAGCGCAGATACCAAATACTGT
TCTTCTAGTGTAGCCGTAGTTAGGCCACCACTTCAAGAACTCTGTAGCACCGCCTACATACCTCGCTCTG
CTAATCCTGTTACCAGTGGCTGCTGCCAGTGGCGATAAGTCGTGTCTTACCGGGTTGGACTCAAGACGAT
AGTTACCGGATAAGGCGCAGCGGTCGGGCTGAACGGGGGGTTCGTGCACACAGCCCAGCTTGGAGCGAAC
GACCTACACCGAACTGAGATACCTACAGCGTGAGCTATGAGAAAGCGCCACGCTTCCCGAAGGGAGAAAG
GCGGACAGGTATCCGGTAAGCGGCAGGGTCGGAACAGGAGAGCGCACGAGGGAGCTTCCAGGGGGAAACG
CCTGGTATCTTTATAGTCCTGTCGGGTTTCGCCACCTCTGACTTGAGCGTCGATTTTTGTGATGCTCGTC
AGGGGGGCGGAGCCTATGGAAAAACGCCAGCAACGCGGCCTTTTTACGGTTCCTGGCCTTTTGCTGGCCT
TTTGCTCACATGTTCTTTCCTGCGTTATCCCCTGATTCTGTGGATAACCGTATTACCGCCTTTGAGTGAG
CTGATACCGCTCGCCGCAGCCGAACGACCGAGCGCAGCGAGTCAGTGAGCGAGGAAGCGGAAGAGCGCCC
AATACGCAAACCGCCTCTCCCCGCGCGTTGGCCGATTCATTAATGCAGCTGGCACGACAGGTTTCCCGAC
TGGAAAGCGGGCAGTGAGCGCAACGCAATTAATACGCGTACCGCTAGCCAGGAAGAGTTTGTAGAAACGC
AAAAAGGCCATCCGTCAGGATGGCCTTCTGCTTAGTTTGATGCCTGGCAGTTTATGGCGGGCGTCCTGCC
CGCCACCCTCCGGGCCGTTGCTTCACAACGTTCAAATCCGCTCCCGGCGGATTTGTCCTACTCAGGAGAG
CGTTCACCGACAAACAACAGATAAAACGAAAGGCCCAGTCTTCCGACTGAGCCTTTCGTTTTATTTGATG
CCTGGCAGTTCCCTACTCTCGCGTTAACGCTAGCATGGATGTTTTCCCAGTCACGACGTTGTAAAACGAC
GGCCAGTCTTAAGCTCGGGCCCCAAATAATGATTTTATTTTGACTGATAGTGACCTGTTCGTTGCAACAA
ATTGATGAGCAATGCTTTTTTATAATGCCAACTTT
