>Addgene plasmid #66781 | pCZGY 1703 tomm-20N::miniSOG(426Cys) in pENTR[1-2] | addgene partial sequence | sequence record 121645 | M13-F20 5'-TGTAAAACGACGGCCAGT-3'
TTTTGACTGATAGTGACCTGTTCGTTGCAACAAATTGATGAGCAATGCTTTTTTATAATGCCAACTTTGT
ACAAAAAAGCAGGCTATGTCGGACACAATTCTTGGTTTCAACAAATCAAACGTCGTTTTGGCTGCTGGAA
TTGCTGGAGCCGCTTTCCTCGGCTACTGCATTTACTTCGATCATAAGAGAATCAACGCTCCAGACTACAA
GGACAAGATTAGGCAAAAGAGACGTGCCCAGGCTGGAGCATCCGGAGAGAAAAGTTTCGTGATAACTGAT
CCACGGCTGCCAGACAATCCCATCATCTTCGCATCCGATGGCTTCCTGGAGCTGACCGAGTATTCCAGAG
AGGAGATCCTGGGCCGCAATTGCCGCTTTCTGCAGGGACCAGAGACAGACCAGGCCACAGTGCAGAAGAT
TCGCGATGCCATTAGAGATCAGCGCGAGATTACCGTGCAGCTGATAAACTACACAAAAAGCGGGAAGAAA
TTCTGGAACCTCCTGCACCTCCAGCCCATGAGGGACCAGAAGGGTGAGCTCCAGTATTTCATCGGAGTGC
AGCTGGATGGAGGATCTTCCGGATAAACCCAGCTTTCTTGTACAAAGTTGGCATTATAAGAAAGCATTGC
TTATCAATTTGTTGCAACGAACAGGTCACTATCAGTCAAAATAAAATCATTATTTGCCATCCAGCTGATA
TCCCCTATAGTGAGTCGTATTACATGGTCATAGCTGTTTCCTGGCAGCTCTGGCCCGTGTCTCAAAATCT
CTGATGTTACATTGCACAAGATAAAAATATATCATCATGAACAATAAAACTGTCTGCTTACATAAACAGT
AATACAAGGG
