>Addgene plasmid #66781 | pCZGY 1703 tomm-20N::miniSOG(426Cys) in pENTR[1-2] | addgene partial sequence | sequence record 121696 | M13-Rev 5'-CAGGAAACAGCTATGACC-3'
ATAATGATTTTATTTTGACTGATAGTGACCTGTTCGTTGCAACAAATTGATAAGCAATGCTTTCTTATAA
TGCCAACTTTGTACAAGAAAGCTGGGTTTATCCGGAAGATCCTCCATCCAGCTGCACTCCGATGAAATAC
TGGAGCTCACCCTTCTGGTCCCTCATGGGCTGGAGGTGCAGGAGGTTCCAGAATTTCTTCCCGCTTTTTG
TGTAGTTTATCAGCTGCACGGTAATCTCGCGCTGATCTCTAATGGCATCGCGAATCTTCTGCACTGTGGC
CTGGTCTGTCTCTGGTCCCTGCAGAAAGCGGCAATTGCGGCCCAGGATCTCCTCTCTGGAATACTCGGTC
AGCTCCAGGAAGCCATCGGATGCGAAGATGATGGGATTGTCTGGCAGCCGTGGATCAGTTATCACGAAAC
TTTTCTCTCCGGATGCTCCAGCCTGGGCACGTCTCTTTTGCCTAATCTTGTCCTTGTAGTCTGGAGCGTT
GATTCTCTTATGATCGAAGTAAATGCAGTAGCCGAGGAAAGCGGCTCCAGCAATTCCAGCAGCCAAAACG
ACGTTTGATTTGTTGAAACCAAGAATTGTGTCCGACATAGCCTGCTTTTTTGTACAAAGTTGGCATTATA
AAAAAGCATTGCTCATCAATTTGTTGCAACGAACAGGTCACTATCAGTC
